Addgene plasmid #21934: pCherry-mNrp1
Depositing lab: Guido Serini. Depositing organization: University of Turin. Publication: Neuropilin-1/GIPC1 signaling regulates alpha5beta1 integrin traffic and function in endothelial cells. Valdembri D, Caswell PT, Anderson KI, Schwarz JP, Koenig I, Astanina E, Caccavari F, Norman JC, Humphries MJ, Bussolino F, Serini G. PLoS Biol. 2009 Jan 27. 7(1):e25. 10.1371/journal.pbio.1000025 PubMed 19175293.
Backbone
  Vector backbone: pAcGFP1-N1
  Backbone manufacturer: Clontech
  Backbone size w/o insert (bp): 4700
  Vector type: Mammalian Expression
  Selectable markers: Neomycin (select with G418)
Growth in bacteria
  Bacterial resistance: Kanamycin, 50 μg/mL
  Growth temperature: 37°C
  Growth strain: DH5alpha
  Copy number: High Copy
Gene/Insert
  Gene/Insert name: neuropilin 1 (alt name: Nrp; NP-1; Npn1; NPN-1; C530029I03; Nrp1)
  Species: M. musculus (mouse)
  Insert size (bp): 2769
  GenBank ID: NM_008737
  Entrez Gene: Nrp1 (a.k.a. C530029I03, NP-1, NPN-1, Npn1, Nrp)
  Tag / fusion protein: His (N terminal on insert); Cherry (C terminal on backbone)
  Cloning method: Restriction Enzyme; 5′ cloning site XhoI (not destroyed); 3′ cloning site SacII (not destroyed)
  Sequencing primers: 5′ CMV_fwd_primer
Resource information
  A portion of this plasmid was derived from a plasmid made by: Nrp1 cDNA was a gift from Dr. Andreas Püschel, Institut für Allgemeine Zoologie und Genetik Westfälische Wilhelms-Universität Münster
Terms and licenses: Academic/Nonprofit Terms; Industry Terms: Not Available to Industry
Depositor comments: AcGFP was substituted with Cherry from Roger Tsien's laboratory cloned between AgeI and NotI
How to cite: pCherry-mNrp1 was a gift from Guido Serini (Addgene plasmid # 21934 ; http://n2t.net/addgene:21934 ; RRID:Addgene_21934)
