[The description below was written by a language model from this plasmid's Addgene catalogue record.]
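Description:
pCherry-mNrp1 is a mammalian expression plasmid built on the Clontech pAcGFP1-N1 backbone (about 4.7 kb without insert), in which the original AcGFP coding region was replaced by the red fluorescent protein Cherry, cloned between the AgeI and NotI sites. It is maintained as a high-copy plasmid in E. coli under kanamycin selection. It also carries a neomycin resistance marker, so stably transfected mammalian cells can be selected with G418. The record gives no feature table, so the promoter is not explicitly stated. However, the listed CMV forward sequencing primer is consistent with the CMV immediate-early promoter normally found upstream of the cloning site in N1-series vectors.

The insert is the mouse neuropilin 1 (Nrp1) cDNA, about 2.8 kb, placed between XhoI and SacII sites, both of which were preserved. In this N1 arrangement the gene sits upstream of the fluorescent protein, so Nrp1 is expressed with Cherry fused to its C terminus. The record also lists a His tag at the N-terminal side of the insert, but its exact position relative to the native signal sequence is not described. Neuropilin 1 is a transmembrane co-receptor, so a C-terminal fusion places the fluorophore on the cytoplasmic end of the protein.

The associated publication concerns Nrp1/GIPC1 signalling in the control of alpha5beta1 integrin trafficking and function in endothelial cells. This suggests the construct's use for visualising the localisation and trafficking of Nrp1 in transfected cells by red fluorescence, including alongside green-labelled partners.
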