>Addgene plasmid #21934 | pCherry-mNrp1 | addgene partial sequence | sequence record 27726 | 21935 with mCherry_Rev
TCGCCCTCGATCTCGAACTCGTGGCCGTTCACGGAGCCCTCCATGTGCACCTTGAAGCGCATGAACTCCT
TGATGATGGCCATGTTATCCTCCTCGCCCTTGCTCACCATGACCGGTGGATCCCGGGCCCGCGGCGCCTC
TGAGTAATTACTCTGTGGGTTCAGTTTATCTTTTTTCAACTTTACACCATCCACAAGTTCAAAGTTATAG
TTCTCCAGGGCAGATAGGTTCCTTTCTGACATCCCATTGTGCCAACAGGCACAGTACAGCACAACTCCAC
AGACTGCACCCAGGAGTACTCCCAGGGCACTCATGGCTATGATGGTGATCAGGATGGGATCCAGGGTCTT
AAGCACATTGCCTGGCTTCCTGGAGATGTTCTTGTCACCTTCCCCTTCTCCTTCATATCCTGGAGTGCTC
CCTGTTTCATCAATTTTAATTTCTGTGTTCTTTTTATCTAGGTCTGTTGGTTTTGCACAGTCTTCCTGAG
AAATATGGTTGTTAATACTGATATCATCCACAGCAATTCCACCAAGGTTTCCTTTTCCGATTTCACCTTC
AAAAATAACCTGATATAGTTTCAGAGATTTGTGCAGCAAGACACGTCCTTCTTTCCAGTGGTCTCCTTGG
TGCCCAACCACCATCCAGACCAGTTGATCATATTCCTCTGGCTTCTGGTAGCGTAGTTTGACCCTCAGTG
TACCCACATGAGAGCCGGACATGTGATACCAGAANGGTCATA
