>Addgene plasmid #21934 | pCherry-mNrp1 | addgene partial sequence | sequence record 27727 | 21934 with CMV-F
GAGCTGGTTTAGTGANCGTCAGATCCGCTAGCGCTACCGGACTCAGATCTCGAGAGTGAACCGTCAGATC
CGCTAGTGGATCCAAAGAATTCCTAAATCACCGGTTACCTCCAGTTTCCAGATTGTTTGAACTTCTCTGG
CCGCACAATACAGGAAGGAAGGCTGCCGCAGCTCAGGGACCTCCAGCGTCTGCAGCATGGGCTGGTTCAC
TGGGATTGCCTGTCTTTTCTGGGGTGTATTACTTACAGCCAGAGCAAACTATGCAAACGGAGGATCCCAT
CACCATCACCATCACAGATCCTACACTGATATCGAAATGAACCGCCTGGGTAAGGGAGTCGCGAGATCTA
AATGTGGCGGGACCATAAAAATCGAAAACCCAGGGTACCTCACATCTCCCGGTTACCCTCATTCTTACCA
TCCAAGTGAGAAGTGTGAATGGCTAATCCAAGCTCCGGAACCCTACCAGAGAATCATGATCAACTTCAAC
CCACATTTCGATTTGGAGGACAGAGACTGCAAGTATGACTACGTGGAAGTAATTGATGGGGAGAATGAAG
GCGGCCGCCTGTGGGGGAAGTTCTGTGGGAAGATTGCACCTTCTCCTGTGGTGTCTTCAGGGCCCTTTCT
CTTCATCAAATTTGTCTCTGACTATGAGACACATGGGGCAGGGTTTTCCATCCGCTATGAAATCTTCAAG
AGAGGGCCCGAATGTTCTCAGAACTATACAGCACCTACTGGAGTGATAAAGTCCCCTGGGTTCCCTGAAA
AATACCCCAACAGCTTGGNNTGCACCTACATCATCTTTGCACCAAAGATGTCTGANATAATCCTGGGAGT
TTGAAAGTTTTGACC
